Addgene plasmid #236905: WRN-HiBiT Fusion Vector
Purpose: Express WRNu-HiBiT in Mammalian Cells under a CMV promoter
Depositing lab: Promega Corporation.
Backbone
  Vector backbone: pBiT3.1-C [CMV/HiBiT/Blast] Vector
  Vector type: Mammalian Expression
  Selectable markers: Blasticidin
Growth in bacteria
  Bacterial resistance: Kanamycin, 50 μg/mL
  Growth temperature: 37°C
  Growth strain: DH5alpha
  Copy number: High Copy
Gene/Insert
  Gene/Insert name: WRNu
  Species: H. sapiens (human)
  Mutation: None
  Entrez Gene: WRN (a.k.a. RECQ3, RECQL2, RECQL3)
  Promoter: CMV
  Tag / fusion protein: HiBiT (C terminal on backbone)
  Cloning method: Other
Terms and licenses: Academic/Nonprofit Terms; Industry Terms
How to cite: WRN-HiBiT Fusion Vector was a gift from Promega Corporation (Addgene plasmid # 236905)
