[The description below was written by a language model from this plasmid's Addgene catalogue record and pLannotate feature annotations shown in this document.]
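Description:
WRN-HiBiT Fusion Vector is a mammalian expression plasmid built on the pBiT3.1-C [CMV/HiBiT/Blast] backbone and designed to produce human WRN, the RecQ-family helicase/exonuclease, with a C-terminal HiBiT tag. Transcription is driven by the CMV immediate-early enhancer and promoter, followed by a chimeric β-globin/immunoglobulin intron that generally improves mRNA processing and expression. A T7 promoter sits just upstream of the open reading frame, which would also permit in vitro transcription. An SV40 polyadenylation signal lies downstream of the coding region. HiBiT is a short peptide that complements the LgBiT polypeptide to reconstitute NanoLuc luciferase activity, so fusions of this type are typically used for luminescent quantification of protein abundance. The record gives only expression of the fusion as its purpose. The tag itself is not called by the automated annotation, presumably because it is so short, and the small "SET1", MCS and T7 terminator fragments just after the WRN CDS are probably spurious matches in that linker/tag region.

The record has several inconsistencies. The catalogue lists blasticidin as the mammalian selectable marker, but both feature tables show an SV40 promoter/EM7 promoter–neo (nptII) cassette with a synthetic poly(A). That cassette explains kanamycin selection in E. coli and would be expected to confer G418 rather than blasticidin resistance in mammalian cells. No blasticidin gene is annotated. The two sequence records also differ. In the 8,574 nt depositor sequence, WRN spans about 4.3 kb, and the plasmid has a high-copy ColE1/pUC origin and a cer site. In the 9,776 nt sequencing result, the WRN feature is about 5.6 kb and the origin region is annotated as p15A with fragmentary RSF, IS1 and cer matches. The meaning of the "WRNu" designation is not explained.
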