Features (pLannotate 1.2.2; 19 found; start..end, strand, type, name):
    140..517     +  enhancer       CMV enhancer: human cytomegalovirus immediate early enhancer
    519..718     +  promoter       CMV promoter: human cytomegalovirus (CMV) immediate early promoter
    857..989     +  intron         chimeric intron: chimera between introns from human β-globin and immunoglobulin heavy chain genes
   1033..1051    +  promoter       T7 promoter: promoter for bacteriophage T7 RNA polymerase
   1065..5360    +  CDS            WRN (sequence partly withheld): WRN_HUMAN - Also known as RECQ3, RECQL2. Experimental evidence at protein level: Swiss-Prot protein existence level 1. Multifunctional enzyme that has both magnesium and ATP- dependent DNA-helicase activity and 3'->5' exonuclease activity towards double-stranded DNA with a 5'-overhang. Has no nuclease activity towards single-stranded DNA or blunt-ended double-stranded DNA. Binds preferentially to DNA substrates containing alternate secondary structures, such as replication forks and Holliday junctions. May play an important role in the dissociation of joint DNA molecules that can arise as prod
   5438..5467    +  misc_feature   MCS (fragment): pUC18/19 multiple cloning site
   5474..5523    +  CDS            SET1 (fragment): solubility-enhancement tag derived from T7 phage gene 10B
   5531..5550    +  terminator     T7 terminator (fragment): transcription terminator for bacteriophage T7 RNA polymerase
   5572..5693    -  polyA_signal   SV40 poly(A) signal: SV40 polyadenylation signal
   5716..5784    -  CDS            large T antigen (fragment): large T antigen from SV40 (simian virus 40)
   5789..5821    +  rep_origin     M13 ori (fragment): M13 bacteriophage origin of replication; arrow indicates direction of (+) strand synthesis
   5822..5873    -  misc_feature   bom (fragment): basis of mobility region from pBR322
   5938..6295    +  promoter       SV40 promoter: SV40 enhancer and early promoter
   6310..6357    +  promoter       EM7 promoter: synthetic bacterial promoter&nbsp
   6389..7180    +  CDS            neo: KKA2_KLEPN - Also known as kan, nptII. Experimental evidence at protein level: Swiss-Prot protein existence level 1. Resistance to kanamycin, neomycin, paromomycin, ribostamycin, butirosin and gentamicin B. From Klebsiella pneumoniae.
   7247..7295    +  polyA_signal   poly(A) signal: synthetic polyadenylation signal
   7316..7405    -  CDS            tnpA (fragment): TN5P_ECOLX - Also known as tnp. Experimental evidence at protein level: Swiss-Prot protein existence level 1. Mediates transposition of transposon Tn5 by a 'cut and paste' mechanism. First, the monomeric transposase binds the 19 bp inverted DNA repeats flanking the transposon. Then, dimerization of the DNA- bound transposase creates a synaptic DNA complex. After nicking of the first DNA strand, excision of the transposon proceeds through a series of intermediates. The transposase then mediates the insertion of the transposon at a new site by strand transfer. The activity of the wild- type tran
   7534..8122    -  rep_origin     ori: high-copy-number ColE1/pMB1/pBR322/pUC origin of replication
   8238..8521    +  misc_feature   cer region: ColE1-derived recombination site that helps to maintain plasmids as monomers
>Addgene plasmid #236905 | WRN-HiBiT Fusion Vector | depositor full sequence | sequence record 470996 | WRN-HiBiT Fusion Vector sequence 8574 bps
TCAATATTGGCCATTAGCCATATTATTCATTGGTTATATAGCATAAATCAATATTGGCTATTGGCCATTG
CATACGTTGTATCTATATCATAATATGTACATTTATATTGGCTCATGTCCAATATGACCGCCATGTTGGC
ATTGATTATTGACTAGTTATTAATAGTAATCAATTACGGGGTCATTAGTTCATAGCCCATATATGGAGTT
CCGCGTTACATAACTTACGGTAAATGGCCCGCCTGGCTGACCGCCCAACGACCCCCGCCCATTGACGTCA
ATAATGACGTATGTTCCCATAGTAACGCCAATAGGGACTTTCCATTGACGTCAATGGGTGGAGTATTTAC
GGTAAACTGCCCACTTGGCAGTACATCAAGTGTATCATATGCCAAGTCCGCCCCCTATTGACGTCAATGA
CGGTAAATGGCCCGCCTGGCATTATGCCCAGTACATGACCTTACGGGACTTTCCTACTTGGCAGTACATC
TACGTATTAGTCATCGCTATTACCATGGTGATGCGGTTTTGGCAGTACACCAATGGGCGTGGATAGCGGT
TTGACTCACGGGGATTTCCAAGTCTCCACCCCATTGACGTCAATGGGAGTTTGTTTTGGCACCAAAATCA
ACGGGACTTTCCAAAATGTCGTAATAACCCCGCCCCGTTGACGCAAATGGGCGGTAGGCGTGTACGGTGG
GAGGTCTATATAAGCAGAGCTGGTTTAGTGAACCGTCAGATCACTAGAAGCTTTATTGCGGTAGTTTATC
ACAGTTAAATTGCTAACGCAGTCAGTGCTTCTGACACAACAGTCTCGAACTTAAGCTGCAGAAGTTGGTC
GTGAGGCACTGGGCAGGTAAGTATCAAGGTTACAAGACAGGTTTAAGGAGACCAATAGAAACTGGGCTTG
TCGAGACAGAGAAGACTCTTGCGTTTCTGATAGGCACCTATTGGTCTTACTGACATCCACTTTGCCTTTC
TCTCCACAGGTGTCCACTCCCAGTTCAATTACAGCTCTTAAGGCTAGAGTATTAATACGACTCACTATAG
GGCTAGCGATCGCCATGAGTGAAAAAAAATTGGAAACAACTGCACAGCAGCGGAAATGTCCTGAATGGAT
GAATGTGCAGAATAAAAGATGTGCTGTAGAAGAAAGAAAGGCATGTGTTCGGAAGAGTGTTTTTGAAGAT
GACCTCCCCTTCTTAGAATTCACTGGATCCATTGTGTATAGTTACGATGCTAGTGATTGCTCTTTCCTGT
CAGAAGATATTAGCATGAGTCTATCAGATGGGGATGTGGTGGGATTTGACATGGAGTGGCCACCATTATA
CAATAGAGGGAAACTTGGCAAAGTTGCACTAATTCAGTTGTGTGTTTCTGAGAGCAAATGTTACTTGTTC
CACGTTTCTTCCATGTCAGTTTTTCCCCAGGGATTAAAAATGTTGCTTGAAAATAAAGCAGTTAAAAAGG
CAGGTGTAGGAATTGAAGGAGATCAGTGGAAACTTCTACGTGACTTTGATATCAAATTGAAGAATTTTGT
GGAGTTGACAGATGTTGCCAATAAAAAGCTGAAATGCACAGAGACCTGGAGCCTTAACAGTCTGGTTAAA
CACCTCTTAGGTAAACAGCTCCTGAAAGACAAGTCTATCCGCTGTAGCAATTGGAGTAAATTTCCTCTCA
CTGAGGACCAGAAACTGTATGCAGCCACTGATGCTTATGCTGGTTTTATTATTTACCGAAATTTAGAGAT
TTTGGATGATACTGTGCAAAGGTTTGCTATAAATAAAGAGGAAGAAATCCTACTTAGCGACATGAACAAA
CAGTTGACTTCAATCTCTGAGGAAGTGATGGATCTGGCTAAGCATCTTCCTCATGCTTTCAGTAAATTGG
AAAACCCACGGAGGGTTTCTATCTTACTAAAGGATATTTCAGAAAATCTATATTCACTGAGGAGGATGAT
AATTGGGTCTACTAACATTGAGACTGAACTGAGGCCCAGCAATAATTTAAACTTATTATCCTTTGAAGAT
TCAACTACTGGGGGAGTACAACAGAAACAAATTAGAGAACATGAAGTTTTAATTCACGTTGAAGATGAAA
CATGGGACCCAACACTTGATCATTTAGCTAAACATGATGGAGAAGATGTACTTGGAAATAAAGTGGAACG
AAAAGAAGATGGATTTGAAGATGGAGTAGAAGACAACAAATTGAAAGAGAATATGGAAAGAGCTTGTTTG
ATGTCGTTAGATATTACAGAACATGAACTCCAAATTTTGGAACAGCAGTCTCAGGAAGAATATCTTAGTG
ATATTGCTTATAAATCTACTGAGCATTTATCTCCCAATGATAATGAAAACGATACGTCCTATGTAATTGA
GAGTGATGAAGATTTAGAAATGGAGATGCTTAAGCATTTATCTCCCAATGATAATGAAAACGATACGTCC
TATGTAATTGAGAGTGATGAAGATTTAGAAATGGAGATGCTTAAGTCTTTAGAAAACCTCAATAGTGGCA
CGGTAGAACCAACTCATTCTAAATGCTTAAAAATGGAAAGA
[1341 nt withheld, positions 2562-3902]
TATTCCATGGATGACTCAGAGGATACATCCTGGGACTTTGGTCCACAAGCATTTAAGCTTTTGTCTGCTG
TGGACATCTTAGGCGAAAAATTTGGAATTGGGCTTCCAATTTTATTTCTCCGAGGATCTAATTCTCAGCG
TCTTGCCGATCAATATCGCAGGCACAGTTTATTTGGCACTGGCAAGGATCAAACAGAGAGTTGGTGGAAG
GCTTTTTCCCGTCAGCTGATCACTGAGGGATTCTTGGTAGAAGTTTCTCGGTATAACAAATTTATGAAGA
TTTGCGCCCTTACGAAAAAGGGTAGAAATTGGCTTCATAAAGCTAATACAGAATCTCAGAGCCTCATCCT
TCAAGCTAATGAAGAATTGTGTCCAAAGAAGTTGCTTCTGCCTAGTTCGAAAACTGTATCTTCGGGCACC
AAAGAGCATTGTTATAATCAAGTACCAGTTGAATTAAGTACAGAGAAGAAGTCTAACTTGGAGAAGTTAT
ATTCTTATAAACCATGTGATAAGATTTCTTCTGGGAGTAACATTTCTAAAAAAAGTATCATGGTACAGTC
ACCAGAAAAAGCTTACAGTTCCTCACAGCCTGTTATTTCGGCACAAGAGCAGGAGACTCAGATTGTGTTA
TATGGCAAATTGGTAGAAGCTAGGCAGAAACATGCCAATAAAATGGATGTTCCCCCAGCTATTCTGGCAA
CAAACAAGATACTGGTGGATATGGCCAAAATGAGACCAACTACGGTTGAAAACGTAAAAAGGATTGATGG
TGTTTCTGAAGGCAAAGCTGCCATGTTGGCCCCTCTGTTGGAAGTCATCAAACATTTCTGCCAAACAAAT
AGTGTTCAGACAGACCTCTTTTCAAGTACAAAACCTCAAGAAGAACAGAAGACGAGTCTGGTAGCAAAAA
ATAAAATATGCACACTTTCACAGTCTATGGCCATCACATACTCTTTATTCCAAGAAAAGAAGATGCCTTT
GAAGAGCATAGCTGAGAGCAGGATTCTGCCTCTCATGACAATTGGCATGCACTTATCCCAAGCGGTGAAA
GCTGGCTGCCCCCTTGATTTGGAGCGAGCAGGCCTGACTCCAGAGGTTCAGAAGATTATTGCTGATGTTA
TCCGAAACCCTCCCGTCAACTCAGATATGAGTAAAATTAGCCTAATCAGAATGTTAGTTCCTGAAAACAT
TGACACGTACCTTATCCACATGGCAATTGAGATCCTTAAACATGGTCCTGACAGCGGACTTCAACCTTCA
TGTGATGTCAACAAAAGGAGATGTTTTCCCGGTTCTGAAGAGATCTGTTCAAGTTCTAAGAGAAGCAAGG
AAGAAGTAGGCATCAATACTGAGACTTCATCTGCAGAGAGAAAGAGACGATTACCTGTGTGGTTTGCCAA
AGGAAGTGATACCAGCAAGAAATTAATGGACAAAACGAAAAGGGGAGGTCTTTTTAGTGTTTCTCAAGGC
AGTTCAGGTGGCTCGAGCGGTGTGAGCGGCTGGCGGCTGTTCAAGAAGATTAGCTAAGGCCGCGACTCTA
GAGTCGACCTGCAGGCATGCAAGCTGATCCGGCTGCTAACAAAGCCCGAAAGGAAGCTGAGTTGGCTGCT
GCCACCGCTGAGCAATAACTAGCATAACCCCTTGGGGCGGCCGCTTCGAGCAGACATGATAAGATACATT
GATGAGTTTGGACAAACCACAACTAGAATGCAGTGAAAAAAATGCTTTATTTGTGAAATTTGTGATGCTA
TTGCTTTATTTGTAACCATTATAAGCTGCAATAAACAAGTTAACAACAACAATTGCATTCATTTTATGTT
TCAGGTTCAGGGGGAGATGTGGGAGGTTTTTTTAAGCAAGTAAAACCTCTACAAATGTGGTAAAATCGAA
TTTTAACAAAATATTAACGCTTACAATTTCCTGATGCGGTATTTTCTCCTTACGCATCTGTGCGGTATTT
CACACCGCATACGCGGATCTGCGCAGCACCATGGCCTGAAATAACCTCTGAAAGAGGAACTTGGTTAGGT
ACCTTCTGAGGCGGAAAGAACCAGCTGTGGAATGTGTGTCAGTTAGGGTGTGGAAAGTCCCCAGGCTCCC
CAGCAGGCAGAAGTATGCAAAGCATGCATCTCAATTAGTCAGCAACCAGGTGTGGAAAGTCCCCAGGCTC
CCCAGCAGGCAGAAGTATGCAAAGCATGCATCTCAATTAGTCAGCAACCATAGTCCCGCCCCTAACTCCG
CCCATCCCGCCCCTAACTCCGCCCAGTTCCGCCCATTCTCCGCCCCATGGCTGACTAATTTTTTTTATTT
ATGCAGAGGCCGAGGCCGCCTCGGCCTCTGAGCTATTCCAGAAGTAGTGAGGAGGCTTTTTTGGAGGCCT
AGGCTTTTGCAAAAAGCTTAATTAACTGTTGACAATTAATCATCGGCATAGTATATCGGCATAGTATAAT
ACGACAAGGTGAGGAACTAAACCCAGGAGGCAGATCATGATTGAACAAGATGGATTGCACGCAGGTTCTC
CGGCCGCTTGGGTGGAGAGGCTATTCGGCTATGACTGGGCACAACAGACAATCGGCTGCTCTGATGCCGC
CGTGTTCCGGCTGTCAGCGCAGGGGCGCCCGGTTCTTTTTGTCAAGACCGACCTGTCCGGTGCCCTGAAT
GAACTGCAGGACGAGGCAGCGCGGCTATCGTGGCTGGCCACGACGGGCGTTCCTTGCGCAGCTGTGCTCG
ACGTTGTCACTGAAGCGGGAAGGGACTGGCTGCTATTGGGCGAAGTGCCGGGGCAGGATCTCCTGTCATC
TCACCTTGCTCCTGCCGAGAAAGTATCCATCATGGCTGATGCAATGCGGCGGCTGCATACGCTTGATCCG
GCTACCTGCCCATTCGACCACCAAGCGAAACATCGCATCGAGCGAGCACGTACTCGGATGGAAGCCGGTC
TTGTCGATCAGGATGATCTGGACGAAGAGCATCAGGGGCTCGCGCCAGCCGAACTGTTCGCCAGGCTCAA
GGCGCGCATGCCCGACGGCGAGGATCTCGTCGTGACCCATGGCGATGCCTGCTTGCCGAATATCATGGTG
GAAAATGGCCGCTTTTCTGGATTCATCGACTGTGGCCGGCTGGGTGTGGCGGACCGCTATCAGGACATAG
CGTTGGCTACCCGTGATATTGCTGAAGAGCTTGGCGGCGAATGGGCTGACCGCTTCCTCGTGCTTTACGG
TATCGCCGCTCCCGATTCGCAGCGCATCGCCTTCTATCGCCTTCTTGACGAGTTCTTCTGAGCGGGACTC
TGGGGTTCGAAATGACCGACCAAGCGACGCCCAACCTGCCATCACGATGGCCGCAATAAAATATCTTTAT
TTTCATTACATCTGTGTGTTGGTTTTTTGTGTGAATCGATAGCGATAAGGATCCTCTTTGCGCTTGCGTT
TTCCCTTGTCCAGATAGCCCAGTAGCTGACATTCATCCGGGGTCAGCACCGTTTCTGCGGACTGGCTTTC
TACCCGGTATCAGCTCACTCAAAGGCGGTAATACGGTTATCCACAGAATCAGGGGATAACGCAGGAAAGA
ACATGTGAGCAAAAGGCCAGCAAAAGGCCAGGAACCGTAAAAAGGCCGCGTTGCTGGCGTTTTTCCATAG
GCTCCGCCCCCCTGACGAGCATCACAAAAATCGACGCTCAAGTCAGAGGTGGCGAAACCCGACAGGACTA
TAAAGATACCAGGCGTTTCCCCCTGGAAGCTCCCTCGTGCGCTCTCCTGTTCCGACCCTGCCGCTTACCG
GATACCTGTCCGCCTTTCTCCCTTCGGGAAGCGTGGCGCTTTCTCATAGCTCACGCTGTAGGTATCTCAG
TTCGGTGTAGGTCGTTCGCTCCAAGCTGGGCTGTGTGCACGAACCCCCCGTTCAGCCCGACCGCTGCGCC
TTATCCGGTAACTATCGTCTTGAGTCCAACCCGGTAAGACACGACTTATCGCCACTGGCAGCAGCCACTG
GTAACAGGATTAGCAGAGCGAGGTATGTAGGCGGTGCTACAGAGTTCTTGAAGTGGTGGCCTAACTACGG
CTACACTAGAAGGACAGTATTTGGTATCTGCGCTCTGCTGAAGCCAGTTACCTTCGGAAAAAGAGTTGGT
AGCTCTTGATCCGGCAAACAAACCACCGCTGGTAGCGGTGGTTTTTTTGTTTGCAAGCAGCAGATTACGC
GCAGAAAAAAAGGATTTCAAGAAGATCCTTTGATCTTTTCTACGGGGTCTGACGCTCAGTGGAACGAAAA
CTCACGTTAAGGGATTTTGGTCATGAGATTATCAAAAAGGATCTTCACCTAGATCCTTTTATAGTCCGGA
AATACAGGAACGCACGCTGGATGGCCCTTCGCTGGGATGGTGAAACCATGAAAAATGGCAGCTTCAGTGG
ATTAAGTGGGGGTAATGTGGCCTGTACCCTCTGGTTGCATAGGTATTCATACGGTTAAAATTTATCAGGC
GCGATTGCGGCAGTTTTTCGGGTGGTTTGTTGCCATTTTTACCTGTCTGCTGCCGTGATCGCGCTGAACG
CGTTTTAGCGGTGCGTACAATTAAGGGATTATGGTAAATCCACTTACTGTCTGCCCTCGTAGCCATCGAG
ATAAACCGCAGTACTCCGGCCACGATGCGTCCGGCGTAGAGGATCGAGATCT
