Features (pLannotate 1.2.2; 22 found; start..end, strand, type, name):
    140..517     +  enhancer       CMV enhancer: human cytomegalovirus immediate early enhancer
    519..718     +  promoter       CMV promoter: human cytomegalovirus (CMV) immediate early promoter
    857..989     +  intron         chimeric intron: chimera between introns from human β-globin and immunoglobulin heavy chain genes
   1033..1051    +  promoter       T7 promoter: promoter for bacteriophage T7 RNA polymerase
   1065..6698    +  CDS            WRN (sequence partly withheld): WRN_HUMAN - Also known as RECQ3, RECQL2. Experimental evidence at protein level: Swiss-Prot protein existence level 1. Multifunctional enzyme that has both magnesium and ATP- dependent DNA-helicase activity and 3'->5' exonuclease activity towards double-stranded DNA with a 5'-overhang. Has no nuclease activity towards single-stranded DNA or blunt-ended double-stranded DNA. Binds preferentially to DNA substrates containing alternate secondary structures, such as replication forks and Holliday junctions. May play an important role in the dissociation of joint DNA molecules that can arise as prod
   6776..6805    +  misc_feature   MCS (fragment): pUC18/19 multiple cloning site
   6812..6861    +  CDS            SET1 (fragment): solubility-enhancement tag derived from T7 phage gene 10B
   6869..6888    +  terminator     T7 terminator (fragment): transcription terminator for bacteriophage T7 RNA polymerase
   6910..7031    -  polyA_signal   SV40 poly(A) signal: SV40 polyadenylation signal
   7054..7122    -  CDS            large T antigen (fragment): large T antigen from SV40 (simian virus 40)
   7127..7159    +  rep_origin     M13 ori (fragment): M13 bacteriophage origin of replication; arrow indicates direction of (+) strand synthesis
   7160..7211    -  misc_feature   bom (fragment): basis of mobility region from pBR322
   7276..7633    +  promoter       SV40 promoter: SV40 enhancer and early promoter
   7648..7695    +  promoter       EM7 promoter: synthetic bacterial promoter&nbsp
   7727..8518    +  CDS            neo: KKA2_KLEPN - Also known as kan, nptII. Experimental evidence at protein level: Swiss-Prot protein existence level 1. Resistance to kanamycin, neomycin, paromomycin, ribostamycin, butirosin and gentamicin B. From Klebsiella pneumoniae.
   8585..8633    +  polyA_signal   poly(A) signal: synthetic polyadenylation signal
   8662..8678    -  promoter       tet promoter (fragment): E. coli promoter for tetracycline efflux protein gene
   8790..9335    +  rep_origin     p15A ori: Plasmids containing the medium-copy-number p15A origin of replication can be propagated in E. coli cells that contain a second plasmid with the ColE1 origin.
   9423..9478    +  rep_origin     RSF ori (fragment): Plasmids containing the RSF 1030 origin of replication can be propagated in E. coli cells that contain additional plasmids with compatible origins.
   9577..9603    -  misc_feature   bom (fragment): basis of mobility region from pBR322
   9597..9644    -  mobile_element IS1 (fragment): prokaryotic transposable element IS1
   9652..9723    +  misc_feature   cer region (fragment): ColE1-derived recombination site that helps to maintain plasmids as monomers
>Addgene plasmid #236905 | WRN-HiBiT Fusion Vector | addgene full sequence | sequence record 474936 | Addgene NGS Result
TCAATATTGGCCATTAGCCATATTATTCATTGGTTATATAGCATAAATCAATATTGGCTATTGGCCATTG
CATACGTTGTATCTATATCATAATATGTACATTTATATTGGCTCATGTCCAATATGACCGCCATGTTGGC
ATTGATTATTGACTAGTTATTAATAGTAATCAATTACGGGGTCATTAGTTCATAGCCCATATATGGAGTT
CCGCGTTACATAACTTACGGTAAATGGCCCGCCTGGCTGACCGCCCAACGACCCCCGCCCATTGACGTCA
ATAATGACGTATGTTCCCATAGTAACGCCAATAGGGACTTTCCATTGACGTCAATGGGTGGAGTATTTAC
GGTAAACTGCCCACTTGGCAGTACATCAAGTGTATCATATGCCAAGTCCGCCCCCTATTGACGTCAATGA
CGGTAAATGGCCCGCCTGGCATTATGCCCAGTACATGACCTTACGGGACTTTCCTACTTGGCAGTACATC
TACGTATTAGTCATCGCTATTACCATGGTGATGCGGTTTTGGCAGTACACCAATGGGCGTGGATAGCGGT
TTGACTCACGGGGATTTCCAAGTCTCCACCCCATTGACGTCAATGGGAGTTTGTTTTGGCACCAAAATCA
ACGGGACTTTCCAAAATGTCGTAATAACCCCGCCCCGTTGACGCAAATGGGCGGTAGGCGTGTACGGTGG
GAGGTCTATATAAGCAGAGCTGGTTTAGTGAACCGTCAGATCACTAGAAGCTTTATTGCGGTAGTTTATC
ACAGTTAAATTGCTAACGCAGTCAGTGCTTCTGACACAACAGTCTCGAACTTAAGCTGCAGAAGTTGGTC
GTGAGGCACTGGGCAGGTAAGTATCAAGGTTACAAGACAGGTTTAAGGAGACCAATAGAAACTGGGCTTG
TCGAGACAGAGAAGACTCTTGCGTTTCTGATAGGCACCTATTGGTCTTACTGACATCCACTTTGCCTTTC
TCTCCACAGGTGTCCACTCCCAGTTCAATTACAGCTCTTAAGGCTAGAGTATTAATACGACTCACTATAG
GGCTAGCGATCGCCATGAGTGAAAAAAAATTGGAAACAACTGCACAGCAGCGGAAATGTCCTGAATGGAT
GAATGTGCAGAATAAAAGATGTGCTGTAGAAGAAAGAAAGGCATGTGTTCGGAAGAGTGTTTTTGAAGAT
GACCTCCCCTTCTTAGAATTCACTGGATCCATTGTGTATAGTTACGATGCTAGTGATTGCTCTTTCCTGT
CAGAAGATATTAGCATGAGTCTATCAGATGGGGATGTGGTGGGATTTGACATGGAGTGGCCACCATTATA
CAATAGAGGGAAACTTGGCAAAGTTGCACTAATTCAGTTGTGTGTTTCTGAGAGCAAATGTTACTTGTTC
CACGTTTCTTCCATGTCAGTTTTTCCCCAGGGATTAAAAATGTTGCTTGAAAATAAAGCAGTTAAAAAGG
CAGGTGTAGGAATTGAAGGAGATCAGTGGAAACTTCTACGTGACTTTGATATCAAATTGAAGAATTTTGT
GGAGTTGACAGATGTTGCCAATAAAAAGCTGAAATGCACAGAGACCTGGAGCCTTAACAGTCTGGTTAAA
CACCTCTTAGGTAAACAGCTCCTGAAAGACAAGTCTATCCGCTGTAGCAATTGGAGTAAATTTCCTCTCA
CTGAGGACCAGAAACTGTATGCAGCCACTGATGCTTATGCTGGTTTTATTATTTACCGAAATTTAGAGAT
TTTGGATGATACTGTGCAAAGGTTTGCTATAAATAAAGAGGAAGAAATCCTACTTAGCGACATGAACAAA
CAGTTGACTTCAATCTCTGAGGAAGTGATGGATCTGGCTAAGCACTGATGAATCCCCTAATGATTTTTAT
CAAAATCATTAAGTTAAGGTAGATACACATCTTGTCATATGATCAAATGGTTTCGCCAAAAATCAATAAT
CAGACAACAAAATGTGCGAACTCGATATTTTACACGACTCTCTTTACCAATTCTGCCCCGAATTACACTT
AAAACGACTCAACAGCTTAACGTTGGCTTGCCACGCCTTACTTGACTGTAAAACTCTCACTCTTACCGAA
CTTGGCCGTAACCTGCCAACCAAAGCGAGAACAAAACATAACATCAAACGAATCGACCGATTGTTAGGTA
ATCGTCACCTCCACAAAGAGCGACTCGCTGTATACCGTTGGCATGCTAGCTTTATCTGTTCGGGCAATAC
GATGCCCATTGTACTTGTTGACTGGTCTGATATCCGTGAGCAAAAACGGCTTATGGTATTGCGAGCTTCA
GTCGCACTACACGGTCGTTCTGTTACTCTTTATGAGAAAGCGTTCCCGCTTTCAGAGCAATGTTCAAAGA
AAGCTCATGACCAATTTCTAGCCGACCTTGCGAGCATTCTACCGAGTAACACCACACCGCTCATTGTCAG
TGATGCTGGCTTTAAAGTGCCATGGTATAAATCCGTTGAGAAGCTGGGTTGGTACTGGTTAAGTCGAGTA
AGAGGAAAAGTACAATATGCAGACCTAGGAGCGGAAAACTGGAAACCTATCAGCAACTTACATGATATGT
CATCTAGTCACTCAAAGACTTTAGGCTATAAGAGGCTGACTAAAAGCAACCCAATCTCATGCCAAATTCT
ATTGTATAAATCTCGCTCTAAAGGCCGAAAAAATCAGCGCTCGACACGGACTCATTGTCACCACCCGTCA
CCTAAAATCTACTCAGCGTCGGCAAAGGAGCCATGGATTCTAGCAACTAACTTACCTGTTGAAATTCGAA
CACCCAAACAACTTGTTAATATCTATTCGAAGCGAATGCAGATTGAAGAAACCTTCCGAGACTTGAAAAG
TCCTGCCTACGGACTAGGCCTACGCCATAGCCGAACGAGCAGCTCAGAGCGTTTTGATATCATGCTGCTA
ATCGCCCTGATGCTTCAACTAACATGTTGGCTTGCGGGCGTTCATGCTCAGAAACAAGGTTGGGACAAGC
ACTTCCAGGCTAACACAGTCAGAAATCGAAACGTACTCTCAACAGTTCGCTTAGGCATGGAAGTTTTGCG
GCATTCTGGCTACACAATAACAAGGGAAGACTCACTCGTGGCTGCAACCCTGCTTACTCAAAATCTATTC
ACACATGGTTACGTTTTGGGGAAATTATGAGGGGATCTCTCAGGGCTAAGCATCTTCCTCATGCTTTCAG
TAAATTGGAAAACCCACGGAGGGTTTCTATCTTACTAAAGGATATTTCAGAAAATCTATATTCACTGAGG
AGGATGATAATTGGGTCTACTAACATTGAGACTGAACTGAGGCCCAGCAATAATTTAAACTTATTATCCT
TTGAAGATTCAACTACTGGGGGAGTACAACAGAAACAAATTAGAGAACATGAAGTTTTAATTCACGTTGA
AGATGAAACATGGGACCCAACACTTGATCATTTAGCTAAACATGATGGAGAAGATGTACTTGGAAATAAA
GTGGAACGAAAAGAAGATGGATTTGAAGATGGAGTAGAAGACAACAAATTGAAAGAGAATATGGAAAGAG
CTTGTTTGATGTCGTTAGATATTACAGAACATGAACTCCAAATTTTGGAACAGCAGTCTCAGGAAGAATA
TCTTAGTGATATTGCTTATAAATCTACTGAGCATTTATCTCCCAATGATAATGAAAACGATACGTCCTAT
GTAATTGAGAGTGATGAAGATTTAGAAATGGAGATGCTTAAGCATTTATCTCCCAATGATAATGAAAACG
ATACGTCCTATGTAATTGAGAGTGATGAAGATTTAGAAATGGAGATGCTTAAGTCTTTAGAAAACCTCAA
TAGTGGCACGGTAGAACCAACTCATTCTAAATGCTTAAAAATGGAAAGA
[1341 nt withheld, positions 3900-5240]
TATTCCATGGATGACTCAGAGGATACATCCTGGGACTTTGGTCCACAAGCATTTAAGCTTTTGTCTGCTG
TGGACATCTTAGGCGAAAAATTTGGAATTGGGCTTCCAATTTTATTTCTCCGAGGATCTAATTCTCAGCG
TCTTGCCGATCAATATCGCAGGCACAGTTTATTTGGCACTGGCAAGGATCAAACAGAGAGTTGGTGGAAG
GCTTTTTCCCGTCAGCTGATCACTGAGGGATTCTTGGTAGAAGTTTCTCGGTATAACAAATTTATGAAGA
TTTGCGCCCTTACGAAAAAGGGTAGAAATTGGCTTCATAAAGCTAATACAGAATCTCAGAGCCTCATCCT
TCAAGCTAATGAAGAATTGTGTCCAAAGAAGTTGCTTCTGCCTAGTTCGAAAACTGTATCTTCGGGCACC
AAAGAGCATTGTTATAATCAAGTACCAGTTGAATTAAGTACAGAGAAGAAGTCTAACTTGGAGAAGTTAT
ATTCTTATAAACCATGTGATAAGATTTCTTCTGGGAGTAACATTTCTAAAAAAAGTATCATGGTACAGTC
ACCAGAAAAAGCTTACAGTTCCTCACAGCCTGTTATTTCGGCACAAGAGCAGGAGACTCAGATTGTGTTA
TATGGCAAATTGGTAGAAGCTAGGCAGAAACATGCCAATAAAATGGATGTTCCCCCAGCTATTCTGGCAA
CAAACAAGATACTGGTGGATATGGCCAAAATGAGACCAACTACGGTTGAAAACGTAAAAAGGATTGATGG
TGTTTCTGAAGGCAAAGCTGCCATGTTGGCCCCTCTGTTGGAAGTCATCAAACATTTCTGCCAAACAAAT
AGTGTTCAGACAGACCTCTTTTCAAGTACAAAACCTCAAGAAGAACAGAAGACGAGTCTGGTAGCAAAAA
ATAAAATATGCACACTTTCACAGTCTATGGCCATCACATACTCTTTATTCCAAGAAAAGAAGATGCCTTT
GAAGAGCATAGCTGAGAGCAGGATTCTGCCTCTCATGACAATTGGCATGCACTTATCCCAAGCGGTGAAA
GCTGGCTGCCCCCTTGATTTGGAGCGAGCAGGCCTGACTCCAGAGGTTCAGAAGATTATTGCTGATGTTA
TCCGAAACCCTCCCGTCAACTCAGATATGAGTAAAATTAGCCTAATCAGAATGTTAGTTCCTGAAAACAT
TGACACGTACCTTATCCACATGGCAATTGAGATCCTTAAACATGGTCCTGACAGCGGACTTCAACCTTCA
TGTGATGTCAACAAAAGGAGATGTTTTCCCGGTTCTGAAGAGATCTGTTCAAGTTCTAAGAGAAGCAAGG
AAGAAGTAGGCATCAATACTGAGACTTCATCTGCAGAGAGAAAGAGACGATTACCTGTGTGGTTTGCCAA
AGGAAGTGATACCAGCAAGAAATTAATGGACAAAACGAAAAGGGGAGGTCTTTTTAGTGTTTCTCAAGGC
AGTTCAGGTGGCTCGAGCGGTGTGAGCGGCTGGCGGCTGTTCAAGAAGATTAGCTAAGGCCGCGACTCTA
GAGTCGACCTGCAGGCATGCAAGCTGATCCGGCTGCTAACAAAGCCCGAAAGGAAGCTGAGTTGGCTGCT
GCCACCGCTGAGCAATAACTAGCATAACCCCTTGGGGCGGCCGCTTCGAGCAGACATGATAAGATACATT
GATGAGTTTGGACAAACCACAACTAGAATGCAGTGAAAAAAATGCTTTATTTGTGAAATTTGTGATGCTA
TTGCTTTATTTGTAACCATTATAAGCTGCAATAAACAAGTTAACAACAACAATTGCATTCATTTTATGTT
TCAGGTTCAGGGGGAGATGTGGGAGGTTTTTTTAAGCAAGTAAAACCTCTACAAATGTGGTAAAATCGAA
TTTTAACAAAATATTAACGCTTACAATTTCCTGATGCGGTATTTTCTCCTTACGCATCTGTGCGGTATTT
CACACCGCATACGCGGATCTGCGCAGCACCATGGCCTGAAATAACCTCTGAAAGAGGAACTTGGTTAGGT
ACCTTCTGAGGCGGAAAGAACCAGCTGTGGAATGTGTGTCAGTTAGGGTGTGGAAAGTCCCCAGGCTCCC
CAGCAGGCAGAAGTATGCAAAGCATGCATCTCAATTAGTCAGCAACCAGGTGTGGAAAGTCCCCAGGCTC
CCCAGCAGGCAGAAGTATGCAAAGCATGCATCTCAATTAGTCAGCAACCATAGTCCCGCCCCTAACTCCG
CCCATCCCGCCCCTAACTCCGCCCAGTTCCGCCCATTCTCCGCCCCATGGCTGACTAATTTTTTTTATTT
ATGCAGAGGCCGAGGCCGCCTCGGCCTCTGAGCTATTCCAGAAGTAGTGAGGAGGCTTTTTTGGAGGCCT
AGGCTTTTGCAAAAAGCTTAATTAACTGTTGACAATTAATCATCGGCATAGTATATCGGCATAGTATAAT
ACGACAAGGTGAGGAACTAAACCCAGGAGGCAGATCATGATTGAACAAGATGGATTGCACGCAGGTTCTC
CGGCCGCTTGGGTGGAGAGGCTATTCGGCTATGACTGGGCACAACAGACAATCGGCTGCTCTGATGCCGC
CGTGTTCCGGCTGTCAGCGCAGGGGCGCCCGGTTCTTTTTGTCAAGACCGACCTGTCCGGTGCCCTGAAT
GAACTGCAGGACGAGGCAGCGCGGCTATCGTGGCTGGCCACGACGGGCGTTCCTTGCGCAGCTGTGCTCG
ACGTTGTCACTGAAGCGGGAAGGGACTGGCTGCTATTGGGCGAAGTGCCGGGGCAGGATCTCCTGTCATC
TCACCTTGCTCCTGCCGAGAAAGTATCCATCATGGCTGATGCAATGCGGCGGCTGCATACGCTTGATCCG
GCTACCTGCCCATTCGACCACCAAGCGAAACATCGCATCGAGCGAGCACGTACTCGGATGGAAGCCGGTC
TTGTCGATCAGGATGATCTGGACGAAGAGCATCAGGGGCTCGCGCCAGCCGAACTGTTCGCCAGGCTCAA
GGCGCGCATGCCCGACGGCGAGGATCTCGTCGTGACCCATGGCGATGCCTGCTTGCCGAATATCATGGTG
GAAAATGGCCGCTTTTCTGGATTCATCGACTGTGGCCGGCTGGGTGTGGCGGACCGCTATCAGGACATAG
CGTTGGCTACCCGTGATATTGCTGAAGAGCTTGGCGGCGAATGGGCTGACCGCTTCCTCGTGCTTTACGG
TATCGCCGCTCCCGATTCGCAGCGCATCGCCTTCTATCGCCTTCTTGACGAGTTCTTCTGAGCGGGACTC
TGGGGTTCGAAATGACCGACCAAGCGACGCCCAACCTGCCATCACGATGGCCGCAATAAAATATCTTTAT
TTTCATTACATCTGTGTGTTGGTTTTTTGTGTGAATCGATAGCGATAAGGATCCGCTCATGCGATGATAA
GCTGTCAAACATGAGAATTACAACTTATATCGTATGGGGCTGACTTCAGGTGCTACATTTGAAGAGATAA
ATTGCACTGAAATCTAGAAATATTTTATCTGATTAATAAGATGATCTTCTTGAGATCGTTTTGGTCTGCG
CGTAATCTCTTGCTCTGAAAACGAAAAAACCGCCTTGCAGGGCGGTTTTTCGAAGGTTCTCTGAGCTACC
AACTCTTTGAACCGAGGTAACTGGCTTGGAGGAGCGCAGTCACCAAAACTTGTCCTTTCAGTTTAGCCTT
AACCGGCGCATGACTTCAAGACTAACTCCTCTAAATCAATTACCAGTGGCTGCTGCCAGTGGTGCTTTTG
CATGTCTTTCCGGGTTGGACTCAAGACGATAGTTACCGGATAAGGCGCAGCGGTCGGACTGAACGGGGGG
TTCGTGCATACAGTCCAGCTTGGAGCGAACTGCCTACCCGGAACTGAGTGTCAGGCGTGGAATGAGACAA
ACGCGGCCATAACAGCGGAATGACACCGGTAAACCGAAAGGCAGGAACAGGAGAGCGCACGAGGGAGCCG
CCAGGGGGAAACGCCTGGTATCTTTATAGTCCTGTCGGGTTTCGCCACCACTGATTTGAGCGTCAGATTT
CGTGATGCTTGTCAGGGGGGCGGAGCCTATGGAAAAACGGCTTTGCCGCGGCCCTCTCACTTCCCTGTTA
AGTATCTTCCTGGCATCTTCCAGGAAATCTCCGCCCCGTTCGTAAGCCATTTCCGCTCGCCGCAGTCGAA
CGACCGAGCGTAGCGAGTCAGTGAGCGAGGAAGCGGAATATATCCTGTATCACATATTCTGCTGACGCAC
CGGTGCAGCCTTTTTTCTCCTGCCACATGAAGCACTTCACTGACACCCTCATCAGTGCCAACATAGTAAG
CCAGTATACACTCCGCTAGCGCTGATGTCCGGCGGTGCTTTTGCCGTTACGCACCACCCCGTCATGAGAT
TACGCGTTTTAGCGGTGCGTACAATTAAGGGATTATGGTAAATCCACTTACTGTCTGCCCTCGTAGCCAT
CGAGATAAACCGCAGTACTCCGGCCACGATGCGTCCGGCGTAGAGGATCGAGATCT
